>Addgene plasmid #118252 | pTXB1-H2B(1-114)_wt | depositor full sequence | sequence record 223361 | H2B(1-114)/wt sequence in-frame with pTXB1 intein/CBD protein fragment - T7 promoter primer
AACTACGTCAGGTGGCACTTTTCGGGGAAATGTGCGCGGAACCCCTATTTGTTTATTTTTCTAAATACAT
TCAAATATGTATCCGCTCATGAGACAATAACCCTGATAAATGCTTCAATAATATTGAAAAAGGAAGAGTA
TGAGTATTCAACATTTCCGTGTCGCCCTTATTCCCTTTTTTGCGGCATTTTGCCTTCCTGTTTTTGCTCA
CCCAGAAACGCTGGTGAAAGTAAAAGATGCTGAAGATCAGTTGGGTGCACGAGTGGGTTACATCGAACTG
GATCTCAACAGCGGTAAGATCCTTGAGAGTTTTCGCCCCGAAGAACGTTCTCCAATGATGAGCACTTTTA
AAGTTCTGCTATGTGGCGCGGTATTATCCCGTGTTGACGCCGGGCAAGAGCAACTCGGTCGCCGCATACA
CTATTCTCAGAATGACTTGGTTGAGTACTCACCAGTCACAGAAAAGCATCTTACGGATGGCATGACAGTA
AGAGAATTATGCAGTGCTGCCATAACCATGAGTGATAACACTGCGGCCAACTTACTTCTGACAACGATCG
GAGGACCGAAGGAGCTAACCGCTTTTTTGCACAACATGGGGGATCATGTAACTCGCCTTGATCGTTGGGA
ACCGGAGCTGAATGAAGCCATACCAAACGACGAGCGTGACACCACGATGCCTGTAGCAATGGCAACAACG
TTGCGCAAACTATTAACTGGCGAACTACTTACTCTAGCTTCCCGGCAACAATTAATAGACTGGATGGAGG
CGGATAAAGTTGCAGGACCACTTCTGCGCTCGGCCCTTCCGGCTGGCTGGTTTATTGCTGATAAATCTGG
AGCCGGTGAGCGTGGGTCTCGCGGTATCATTGCAGCACTGGGGCCAGATGGTAAGCCCTCCCGTATCGTA
GTTATCTACACGACGGGGAGTCAGGCAACTATGGATGAACGAAATAGACAGATCGCTGAGATAGGTGCCT
CACTGATTAAGCATTGGTAACTGTCAGACCAAGTTTACTCATATATACTTTAGATTGATT
[38 nt withheld, positions 1041-1078]
A
[37 nt withheld, positions 1080-1116]
ATTTTGTTAAAATTCGCGTTAAATTTTTGTTAAATCAGCTCATTTTTTAACCAATAGGCCGAAATCGGCA
AAATCCCTTATAAATCAAAAGAATAGCCCGAGATAGGGT
[37 nt withheld, positions 1226-1262]
AAAGAACGTGGACTCCAACGTCAAAGG
[141 nt withheld, positions 1290-1430]
G
[125 nt withheld, positions 1432-1556]
AAAGGATCTAGGTGAAGATCCTTTTTGATAATCTCATGACCAAAATCCCTTAACGTGAGTTTTCGTTCCA
CTGAGCGTCAGACCCCGTAGAAAAGATCAAAGGATCTTCTTGAGATCCTTTTTTTCTGCGCGTAATCTGC
TGCTTGCAAACAAAAAAACCACCGCTACCAGCGGTGGTTTGTTTGCCGGATCAAGAGCTACCAACTCTTT
TTCCGAAGGTAACTGGCTTCAGCAGAGCGCAGATACCAAATACTGTCCTTCTAGTGTAGCCGTAGTTAGG
CCACCACTTCAAGAACTCTGTAGCACCGCCTACATACCTCGCTCTGCTAATCCTGTTACCAGTGGCTGCT
GCCAGTGGCGATAAGTCGTGTCTTACCGGGTTGGACTCAAGACGATAGTTACCGGATAAGGCGCAGCGGT
CGGGCTGAACGGGGGGTTCGTGCACACAGCCCAGCTTGGAGCGAACGACCTACACCGAACTGAGATACCT
ACAGCGTGAGCTATGAGAAAGCGCCACGCTTCCCGAAGGGAGAAAGGCGGACAGGTATCCGGTAAGCGGC
AGGGTCGGAACAGGAGAGCGCACGAGGGAGCTTCCAGGGGGAAACGCCTGGTATCTTTATAGTCCTGTCG
GGTTTCGCCACCTCTGACTTGAGCGTCGATTTTTGTGATGCTCGTCAGGGGGGCGGAGCCTATGGAAAAA
CGCCAGCAACGCGGCCTTTTTACGGTTCCTGGCCTTTTGCTGGCCTTTTGCTCACATGTTCTTTCCTGCG
TTATCCCCTGATTCTGTGGATAACCGTATTACCGCCTTTGAGTGAGCTGATACCGCTCGCCGCAGCCGAA
CGACCGAGCGCAGCGAGTCAGTGAGCGAGGAAGCTATGGTGCACTCTCAGTACAATCTGCTCTGATGCCG
CATAGTTAAGCCAGTATACACTCCGCTATCGCTACGTGACTGGGTCATGGCTGCGCCCCGACACCCGCCA
ACACCCGCTGACGCGCCCTGACGGGCTTGTCTGCTCCCGGCATCCGCTTACAGACAAGCTGTGACCGTCT
CCGGGAGCTGCATGTGTCAGAGGTTTTCACCGTCATCACCGAAACGCGCGAGGCAGCTGCGGTAAAGCTC
ATCAGCGTGGTCGTGCAGCGATTCACAGATGTCTGCCTGTTCATCCGCGTCCAGCTCGTTGAGTTTCTCC
AGAAGCGTTAATGTCTGGCTTCTGATAAAGCGGGCCATGTTAAGGGCGGTTTTTTCCTGTTTGGTCACTG
ATGCCTCCGTGTAAGGGGGATTTCTGTTCATGGGGGTAATGATACCGATGAAACGAGAGAGGATGCTCAC
GATACGGGTTACTGATGATGAACATGCCCGGTTACTGGAACGTTGTGAGGGTAAACAACTGGCGGTATGG
ATGCGGCGGGACCAGAGAAAAATCACTCAGGGTCAATGCCAGCCGAACGCCAGCAAGACGTAGCCCAGCG
CGTCGGCCGCCATGCCGGCGATAATGGCCTGCTTCTCGCCGAAACGTTTGGTGGCGGGACCAGTGACGAA
GGCTTGAGCGAGGGCGTGCAAGATTCCGAATACCGCAAGCGACAGGCCGATCATCGTCGCGCTCCAGCGA
AAGCGGTCCTCGCCGAAAATGACCCAGAGCGCTGCCGGCACCTGTCCTACGAGTTGCATGATAAAGAAGA
CAGTCATAAGTGCGGCGACGATAGTCATGCCCCGCGCCCACCGGAAGGAGCTGACTGGGTTGAAGGCTCT
CAAGGGCATCGGTCGAGATCCCGGTGCCTAATGAGTGAGCTAACTTACATTAATTGCGTTGCGCTCACTG
CCCGCTTTCCAGTCGGGAAACCTGTCGTGCCAGCTGCATTAATGAATCGGCCAACGCGCGGGGAGAGGCG
GTTTGCGTATTGGGCGCCAGGGTGGTTTTTCTTTTCACCAGTGAGACGGGCAACAGCTGATTGCCCTTCA
CCGCCTGGCCCTGAGAGAGTTGCAGCAAGCGGTCCACGCTGGTTTGCCCCAGCAGGCGAAAATCCTGTTT
GATGGTGGTTAACGGCGGGATATAACATGAGCTGTCTTCGGTATCGTCGTATCCCACTACCGAGATATCC
GCACCAACGCGCAGCCCGGACTCGGTAATGGCGCGCATTGCGCCCAGCGCCATCTGATCGTTGGCAACCA
GCATCGCAGTGGGAACGATGCCCTCATTCAGCATTTGCATGGTTTGTTGAAAACCGGACATGGCACTCCA
GTCGCCTTCCCGTTCCGCTATCGGCTGAATTTGATTGCGAGTGAGATATTTATGCCAGCCAGCCAGACGC
AGACGCGCCGAGACAGAACTTAATGGGCCCGCTAACAGCGCGATTTGCTGGTGACCCAATGCGACCAGAT
GCTCCACGCCCAGTCGCGTACCGTCTTCATGGGAGAAAATAATACTGTTGATGGGTGTCTGGTCAGAGAC
ATCAAGAAATAACGCCGGAACATTAGTGCAGGCAGCTTCCACAGCAATGGCATCCTGGTCATCCAGCGGA
TAGTTAATGATCAGCCCACTGACGCGTTGCGCGAGAAGATTGTGCACCGCCGCTTTACAGGCTTCGACGC
CGCTTCGTTCTACCATCGACACCACCACGCTGGCACCCAGTTGATCGGCGCGAGATTTAATCGCCGCGAC
AATTTGCGACGGCGCGTGCAGGGCCAGACTGGAGGTGGCAACGCCAATCAGCAACGACTGTTTGCCCGCC
AGTTGTTGTGCCACGCGGTTGGGAATGTAATTCAGCTCCGCCATCGCCGCTTCCACTTTTTCCCGCGTTT
TCGCAGAAACGTGGCTGGCCTGGTTCACCACGCGGGAAACGGTCTGATAAGAGACACCGGCATACTCTGC
GACATCGTATAACGTTACTGGTTTCACATTCACCACCCTGAATTGACTCTCTTCCGGGCGCTATCATGCC
ATACCGCGAAAGGTTTTGCGCCATTCGATGGTGTCCGGGATCTCGACGCTCTCCCTTATGCGACTCCTGC
ATTAGGAAGCAGCCCAGTAGTAGGTTGAGGCCGTTGAGCACCGCCGCCGCAAGGAATGGTGCATGCCGGC
ATGCCGCCCTTTCGTCTTCAAGAATTAATTCCCAATTCCCCAGGCATCAAATAAAACGAAAGGCTCAGTC
GAAAGACTGGGCCTTTCGTTTTATCTGTTGTTTGTCGGTGAACGCTCTCCTGAGTAGGACAAATCCGCCG
GGAGCGGATTTGAACGTTGCGAAGCAACGGCCCGGAGGGTGGCGGGCAGGACGCCCGCCATAAACTGCCA
GGAATTAATTCCCCAGGCATCAAATAAAACGAAAGGCTCAGTCGAAAGACTGGGCCTTTCGTTTTATCTG
TTGTTTGTCGGTGAACGCTCTCCTGAGTAGGACAAATCCGCCGGGAGCGGATTTGAACGTTGCGAAGCAA
CGGCCCGGAGGGTGGCGGGCAGGACGCCCGCCATAAACTGCCAGGAATTAATTCCCCAGGCATCAAATAA
AACGAAAGGCTCAGTCGAAAGACTGGGCCTTTCGTTTTATCTGTTGTTTGTCGGTGAACGCTCTCCTGAG
TAGGACAAATCCGCCGGGAGCGGATTTGAACGTTGCGAAGCAACGGCCCGGAGGGTGGCGGGCAGGACGC
CCGCCATAAACTGCCAGGAATTAATTCCCCAGGCATCAAATAAAACGAAAGGCTCAGTCGAAAGACTGGG
CCTTTCGTTTTATCTGTTGTTTGTCGGTGAACGCTCTCCTGAGTAGGACAAATCCGCCGGGAGCGGATTT
GAACGTTGCGAAGCAACGGCCCGGAGGGTGGCGGGCAGGACGCCCGCCATAAACTGCCAGGAATTAATTC
CCCAGGCATCAAATAAAACGAAAGGCTCAGTCGAAAGACTGGGCCTTTCGTTTTATCTGTTGTTTGTCGG
TGAACGCTCTCCTGAGTAGGACAAATCCGCCGGGAGCGGATTTGAACGTTGCGAAGCAACGGCCCGGAGG
GTGGCGGGCAGGACGCCCGCCATAAACTGCCAGGAATTGGGGATCGGAATTAATTCCCGGTTTAAACCGG
GGATCTCGATCCCGCGAAATTAATACGACTCACTATAGGGGAATTGTGAGCGGATAACAATTCCCCTCTA
GAAATAATTTTGTTTAACTTTAAGAAGGAGATATACAATGGCCAAGTCCGCTCCAGCCCCGAAGAAAGGC
TCCAAGAAAGCGGTGACCAAGACTCAGAAGAAAGACGGGAAAAAGCGCAGGAAGACAAGGAAGGAGAGTT
ATGCCATTTACGTGTACAAGGTGCTGAAGCAGGTGCACCCCGATACCGGCATCTCGTCCAAGGCCATGAG
CATCATGAACTCCTTTGTCAACGATGTGTTTGAGCGCATCGCAGGGGAAGCCTCCCGCCTGGCTCATTAC
AACAAGCGCTCCACCATCACCTCCCGGGAGATCCAGACCGCGGTCCGACTGCTGCTGCCTGGGGAGTTGG
CCAAACACGCCGTGTCCGAGGGCACCAAGTGCATCACGGGAGATGCACTAGTTGCCCTACCCGAGGGCGA
GTCGGTACGCATCGCCGACATCGTGCCGGGTGCGCGGCCCAACAGTGACAACGCCATCGACCTGAAAGTC
CTTGACCGGCATGGCAATCCCGTGCTCGCCGACCGGCTGTTCCACTCCGGCGAGCATCCGGTGTACACGG
TGCGTACGGTCGAAGGTCTGCGTGTGACGGGCACCGCGAACCACCCGTTGTTGTGTTTGGTCGACGTCGC
CGGGGTGCCGACCCTGCTGTGGAAGCTGATCGACGAAATCAAGCCGGGCGATTACGCGGTGATTCAACGC
AGCGCATTCAGCGTCGACTGTGCAGGTTTTGCCCGCGGGAAACCCGAATTTGCGCCCACAACCTACACAG
TCGGCGTCCCTGGACTGGTGCGTTTCTTGGAAGCACACCACCGAGACCCGGACGCCCAAGCTATCGCCGA
CGAGCTGACCGACGGGCGGTTCTACTACGCGAAAGTCGCCAGTGTCACCGACGCCGGCGTGCAGCCGGTG
TATAGCCTTCGTGTCGACACGGCAGACCACGCGTTTATCACGAACGGGTTCGTCAGCCACGCTACTGGCC
TCACCGGTCTGAACTCAGGCCTCACGACAAATCCTGGTGTATCCGCTTGGCAGGTCAACACAGCTTATAC
TGCGGGACAATTGGTCACATATAACGGCAAGACGTATAAATGTTTGCAGCCCCACACCTCCTTGGCAGGA
TGGGAACCATCCAACGTTCCTGCCTTGTGGCAGCTTCAATGACTGCAGGAAGGGGATCCGGCTGCTAACA
AAGCCCGAAAGGAAGCTGAGTTGGCTGCTGCCACCGCTGAGCAATAACTAGCATAACCCCTTGGGGCCTC
TAAACGGGTCTTGAGGGGTTTTTTGCTGAAAGGAGGAACTATATCCGGAT
Features (pLannotate 1.2.2; 25 found; start..end, strand, type, name):
     35..139     +  promoter       AmpR promoter: bla
    140..1000    +  CDS            AmpR: β-lactamase; bla; confers resistance to ampicillin, carbenicillin, and related antibiotics
   1042..1555    -  rep_origin     M13 ori (sequence partly withheld): M13 bacteriophage origin of replication; arrow indicates direction of (+) strand synthesis
   1666..2254    +  rep_origin     ori: high-copy-number ColE1/pMB1/pBR322/pUC origin of replication
   2431..2521    -  misc_feature   bom (fragment): basis of mobility region from pBR322
   2623..2814    -  CDS            rop: Rop protein, which maintains plasmids at low copy number; rop
   2855..2965    +  CDS            mbeC (fragment): MBEC_ECOLX - Experimental evidence at protein level: Swiss-Prot protein existence level 1. Required for efficient mobilization of ColE1 plasmid and is thus essential to promote the specific transfer of the plasmid during conjugation. Probably functions by inducing DNA bending, helping the MbeA relaxase to melt the DNA around the nic site and cleave the phosphodiester bond. Binds specifically double-stranded DNA (dsDNA) containing the ColE1 oriT but does not recognize the inverted repeat (IR). From Escherichia coli.
   3000..3322    -  CDS            TcR (fragment): tetracycline efflux protein; tet; confers resistance to tetracycline
   3337..3358    -  protein_bind   CAP binding site: CAP binding activates transcription in the presence of cAMP. E. coli catabolite activator protein
   3371..4453    -  CDS            lacI: lac repressor; lacI; The lac repressor binds to the lac operator to inhibit transcription in E. coli. This inhibition can be relieved by adding lactose or isopropyl-β-D-thiogalactopyranoside (IPTG).
   4454..4531    -  promoter       lacI promoter: lacI
   4539..4632    -  CDS            TcR (fragment): tetracycline efflux protein; tet; confers resistance to tetracycline
   4684..4770    +  terminator     rrnB T1 terminator: Escherichia coli rrnB; transcription terminator T1 from the E. coli rrnB gene
   4867..4953    +  terminator     rrnB T1 terminator: Escherichia coli rrnB; transcription terminator T1 from the E. coli rrnB gene
   5050..5136    +  terminator     rrnB T1 terminator: Escherichia coli rrnB; transcription terminator T1 from the E. coli rrnB gene
   5233..5319    +  terminator     rrnB T1 terminator: Escherichia coli rrnB; transcription terminator T1 from the E. coli rrnB gene
   5416..5502    +  terminator     rrnB T1 terminator: Escherichia coli rrnB; transcription terminator T1 from the E. coli rrnB gene
   5637..5655    +  promoter       T7 promoter: promoter for bacteriophage T7 RNA polymerase
   5656..5680    +  protein_bind   lac operator: The lac repressor binds to the lac operator to inhibit transcription in E. coli. This inhibition can be relieved by adding lactose or isopropyl-β-D-thiogalactopyranoside (IPTG). lac repressor encoded by lacI
   5695..5717    +  RBS            RBS: efficient ribosome binding site from bacteriophage T7 gene 10 (Olins and Rangwala, 1989)
   5727..6074    +  CDS            H2B11_XENLA (fragment): Experimental evidence at protein level: Swiss-Prot protein existence level 1. Core component of nucleosome. Nucleosomes wrap and compact DNA into chromatin, limiting DNA accessibility to the cellular machineries which require DNA as a template. Histones thereby play a central role in transcription regulation, DNA repair, DNA replication and chromosomal stability. DNA accessibility is regulated via a complex set of post-translational modifications of histones, also called histone code, and nucleosome remodeling. From Xenopus laevis (African clawed frog).
   6066..6659    +  CDS            Mxe GyrA intein: modified GyrA intein (Southworth et al., 1999); Mycobacterium xenopi gyrA; N-terminal cleavage of this intein can be induced by thiols.
   6690..6845    +  CDS            CBD: chitin binding domain from chitinase A1 (Watanabe et al., 1994); Bacillus circulans chiA
   6867..6916    +  CDS            SET1 (fragment): solubility-enhancement tag derived from T7 phage gene 10B
   6924..6971    +  terminator     T7 terminator: transcription terminator for bacteriophage T7 RNA polymerase
