>Addgene plasmid #118252 | pTXB1-H2B(1-114)_wt | addgene full sequence | sequence record 226720 | Addgene NGS Result
GGAATTGTGAGCGGATAACAATTCCCCTCTAGAAATAATTTTGTTTAACTTTAAGAAGGAGATATACATA
ATGGCCAAGTCCGCTCCAGCCCCGAAGAAAGGCTCCAAGAAAGCGGTGACCAAGACTCAGAAGAAAGACG
GGAAAAAGCGCAGGAAGACAAGGAAGGAGAGTTATGCCATTTACGTGTACAAGGTGCTGAAGCAGGTGCA
CCCCGATACCGGCATCTCGTCCAAGGCCATGAGCATCATGAACTCCTTTGTCAACGATGTGTTTGAGCGC
ATCGCAGGGGAAGCCTCCCGCCTGGCTCATTACAACAAGCGCTCCACCATCACCTCCCGGGAGATCCAGA
CCGCGGTCCGACTGCTGCTGCCTGGGGAGTTGGCCAAACACGCCGTGTCCGAGGGCACCAAGTGCATCAC
GGGAGATGCACTAGTTGCCCTACCCGAGGGCGAGTCGGTACGCATCGCCGACATCGTGCCGGGTGCGCGG
CCCAACAGTGACAACGCCATCGACCTGAAAGTCCTTGACCGGCATGGCAATCCCGTGCTCGCCGACCGGC
TGTTCCACTCCGGCGAGCATCCGGTGTACACGGTGCGTACGGTCGAAGGTCTGCGTGTGACGGGCACCGC
GAACCACCCGTTGTTGTGTTTGGTCGACGTCGCCGGGGTGCCGACCCTGCTGTGGAAGCTGATCGACGAA
ATCAAGCCGGGCGATTACGCGGTGATTCAACGCAGCGCATTCAGCGTCGACTGTGCAGGTTTTGCCCGCG
GGAAACCCGAATTTGCGCCCACAACCTACACAGTCGGCGTCCCTGGACTGGTGCGTTTCTTGGAAGCACA
CCACCGAGACCCGGACGCCCAAGCTATCGCCGACGAGCTGACCGACGGGCGGTTCTACTACGCGAAAGTC
GCCAGTGTCACCGACGCCGGCGTGCAGCCGGTGTATAGCCTTCGTGTCGACACGGCAGACCACGCGTTTA
TCACGAACGGGTTCGTCAGCCACGCTACTGGCCTCACCGGTCTGAACTCAGGCCTCACGACAAATCCTGG
TGTATCCGCTTGGCAGGTCAACACAGCTTATACTGCGGGACAATTGGTCACATATAACGGCAAGACGTAT
AAATGTTTGCAGCCCCACACCTCCTTGGCAGGATGGGAACCATCCAACGTTCCTGCCTTGTGGCAGCTTC
AATGACTGCAGGAAGGGGATCCGGCTGCTAACAAAGCCCGAAAGGAAGCTGAGTTGGCTGCTGCCACCGC
TGAGCAATAACTAGCATAACCCCTTGGGGCCTCTAAACGGGTCTTGAGGGGTTTTTTGCTGAAAGGAGGA
ACTATATCCGGATAACTACGTCAGGTGGCACTTTTCGGGGAAATGTGCGCGGAACCCCTATTTGTTTATT
TTTCTAAATACATTCAAATATGTATCCGCTCATGAGACAATAACCCTGATAAATGCTTCAATAATATTGA
AAAAGGAAGAGTATGAGTATTCAACATTTCCGTGTCGCCCTTATTCCCTTTTTTGCGGCATTTTGCCTTC
CTGTTTTTGCTCACCCAGAAACGCTGGTGAAAGTAAAAGATGCTGAAGATCAGTTGGGTGCACGAGTGGG
TTACATCGAACTGGATCTCAACAGCGGTAAGATCCTTGAGAGTTTTCGCCCCGAAGAACGTTTCCCAATG
ATGAGCACTTTTAAAGTTCTGCTATGTGGCGCGGTATTATCCCGTGTTGACGCCGGGCAAGAGCAACTCG
GTCGCCGCATACACTATTCTCAGAATGACTTGGTTGAGTACTCACCAGTCACAGAAAAGCATCTTACGGA
TGGCATGACAGTAAGAGAATTATGCAGTGCTGCCATAACCATGAGTGATAACACTGCGGCCAACTTACTT
CTGACAACGATCGGAGGACCGAAGGAGCTAACCGCTTTTTTGCACAACATGGGGGATCATGTAACTCGCC
TTGATCGTTGGGAACCGGAGCTGAATGAAGCCATACCAAACGACGAGCGTGACACCACGATGCCTGTAGC
AATGGCAACAACGTTGCGCAAACTATTAACTGGCGAACTACTTACTCTAGCTTCCCGGCAACAATTAATA
GACTGGATGGAGGCGGATAAAGTTGCAGGACCACTTCTGCGCTCGGCCCTTCCGGCTGGCTGGTTTATTG
CTGATAAATCTGGAGCCGGTGAGCGTGGGTCTCGCGGTATCATTGCAGCACTGGGGCCAGATGGTAAGCC
CTCCCGTATCGTAGTTATCTACACGACGGGGAGTCAGGCAACTATGGATGAACGAAATAGACAGATCGCT
GAGATAGGTGCCTCACTGATTAAGCATTGGTAACTGTCAGACCAAGTTTACTCATATATACTTTAGATTG
ATT
[38 nt withheld, positions 2384-2421]
A
[37 nt withheld, positions 2423-2459]
ATTTTGTTAAAATTCGCGTTAAATTTTTGTTAAATCAGCTCATTTTTTAACCAATAGGCCGAAATCGGCA
AAATCCCTTATAAATCAAAAGAATAGCCCGAGATAGGGT
[37 nt withheld, positions 2569-2605]
AAAGAACGTGGACTCCAACGTCAAAGG
[141 nt withheld, positions 2633-2773]
G
[125 nt withheld, positions 2775-2899]
AAAGGATCTAGGTGAAGATCCTTTTTGATAATCTCATGACCAAAATCCCTTAACGTGAGTTTTCGTTCCA
CTGAGCGTCAGACCCCGTAGAAAAGATCAAAGGATCTTCTTGAGATCCTTTTTTTCTGCGCGTAATCTGC
TGCTTGCAAACAAAAAAACCACCGCTACCAGCGGTGGTTTGTTTGCCGGATCAAGAGCTACCAACTCTTT
TTCCGAAGGTAACTGGCTTCAGCAGAGCGCAGATACCAAATACTGTCCTTCTAGTGTAGCCGTAGTTAGG
CCACCACTTCAAGAACTCTGTAGCACCGCCTACATACCTCGCTCTGCTAATCCTGTTACCAGTGGCTGCT
GCCAGTGGCGATAAGTCGTGTCTTACCGGGTTGGACTCAAGACGATAGTTACCGGATAAGGCGCAGCGGT
CGGGCTGAACGGGGGGTTCGTGCACACAGCCCAGCTTGGAGCGAACGACCTACACCGAACTGAGATACCT
ACAGCGTGAGCTATGAGAAAGCGCCACGCTTCCCGAAGGGAGAAAGGCGGACAGGTATCCGGTAAGCGGC
AGGGTCGGAACAGGAGAGCGCACGAGGGAGCTTCCAGGGGGAAACGCCTGGTATCTTTATAGTCCTGTCG
GGTTTCGCCACCTCTGACTTGAGCGTCGATTTTTGTGATGCTCGTCAGGGGGGCGGAGCCTATGGAAAAA
CGCCAGCAACGCGGCCTTTTTACGGTTCCTGGCCTTTTGCTGGCCTTTTGCTCACATGTTCTTTCCTGCG
TTATCCCCTGATTCTGTGGATAACCGTATTACCGCCTTTGAGTGAGCTGATACCGCTCGCCGCAGCCGAA
CGACCGAGCGCAGCGAGTCAGTGAGCGAGGAAGCTATGGTGCACTCTCAGTACAATCTGCTCTGATGCCG
CATAGTTAAGCCAGTATACACTCCGCTATCGCTACGTGACTGGGTCATGGCTGCGCCCCGACACCCGCCA
ACACCCGCTGACGCGCCCTGACGGGCTTGTCTGCTCCCGGCATCCGCTTACAGACAAGCTGTGACCGTCT
CCGGGAGCTGCATGTGTCAGAGGTTTTCACCGTCATCACCGAAACGCGCGAGGCAGCTGCGGTAAAGCTC
ATCAGCGTGGTCGTGCAGCGATTCACAGATGTCTGCCTGTTCATCCGCGTCCAGCTCGTTGAGTTTCTCC
AGAAGCGTTAATGTCTGGCTTCTGATAAAGCGGGCCATGTTAAGGGCGGTTTTTTCCTGTTTGGTCACTG
ATGCCTCCGTGTAAGGGGGATTTCTGTTCATGGGGGTAATGATACCGATGAAACGAGAGAGGATGCTCAC
GATACGGGTTACTGATGATGAACATGCCCGGTTACTGGAACGTTGTGAGGGTAAACAACTGGCGGTATGG
ATGCGGCGGGACCAGAGAAAAATCACTCAGGGTCAATGCCAGCCGAACGCCAGCAAGACGTAGCCCAGCG
CGTCGGCCGCCATGCCGGCGATAATGGCCTGCTTCTCGCCGAAACGTTTGGTGGCGGGACCAGTGACGAA
GGCTTGAGCGAGGGCGTGCAAGATTCCGAATACCGCAAGCGACAGGCCGATCATCGTCGCGCTCCAGCGA
AAGCGGTCCTCGCCGAAAATGACCCAGAGCGCTGCCGGCACCTGTCCTACGAGTTGCATGATAAAGAAGA
CAGTCATAAGTGCGGCGACGATAGTCATGCCCCGCGCCCACCGGAAGGAGCTGACTGGGTTGAAGGCTCT
CAAGGGCATCGGTCGAGATCCCGGTGCCTAATGAGTGAGCTAACTTACATTAATTGCGTTGCGCTCACTG
CCCGCTTTCCAGTCGGGAAACCTGTCGTGCCAGCTGCATTAATGAATCGGCCAACGCGCGGGGAGAGGCG
GTTTGCGTATTGGGCGCCAGGGTGGTTTTTCTTTTCACCAGTGAGACGGGCAACAGCTGATTGCCCTTCA
CCGCCTGGCCCTGAGAGAGTTGCAGCAAGCGGTCCACGCTGGTTTGCCCCAGCAGGCGAAAATCCTGTTT
GATGGTGGTTAACGGCGGGATATAACATGAGCTGTCTTCGGTATCGTCGTATCCCACTACCGAGATATCC
GCACCAACGCGCAGCCCGGACTCGGTAATGGCGCGCATTGCGCCCAGCGCCATCTGATCGTTGGCAACCA
GCATCGCAGTGGGAACGATGCCCTCATTCAGCATTTGCATGGTTTGTTGAAAACCGGACATGGCACTCCA
GTCGCCTTCCCGTTCCGCTATCGGCTGAATTTGATTGCGAGTGAGATATTTATGCCAGCCAGCCAGACGC
AGACGCGCCGAGACAGAACTTAATGGGCCCGCTAACAGCGCGATTTGCTGGTGACCCAATGCGACCAGAT
GCTCCACGCCCAGTCGCGTACCGTCTTCATGGGAGAAAATAATACTGTTGATGGGTGTCTGGTCAGAGAC
ATCAAGAAATAACGCCGGAACATTAGTGCAGGCAGCTTCCACAGCAATGGCATCCTGGTCATCCAGCGGA
TAGTTAATGATCAGCCCACTGACGCGTTGCGCGAGAAGATTGTGCACCGCCGCTTTACAGGCTTCGACGC
CGCTTCGTTCTACCATCGACACCACCACGCTGGCACCCAGTTGATCGGCGCGAGATTTAATCGCCGCGAC
AATTTGCGACGGCGCGTGCAGGGCCAGACTGGAGGTGGCAACGCCAATCAGCAACGACTGTTTGCCCGCC
AGTTGTTGTGCCACGCGGTTGGGAATGTAATTCAGCTCCGCCATCGCCGCTTCCACTTTTTCCCGCGTTT
TCGCAGAAACGTGGCTGGCCTGGTTCACCACGCGGGAAACGGTCTGATAAGAGACACCGGCATACTCTGC
GACATCGTATAACGTTACTGGTTTCACATTCACCACCCTGAATTGACTCTCTTCCGGGCGCTATCATGCC
ATACCGCGAAAGGTTTTGCGCCATTCGATGGTGTCCGGGATCTCGACGCTCTCCCTTATGCGACTCCTGC
ATTAGGAAGCAGCCCAGTAGTAGGTTGAGGCCGTTGAGCACCGCCGCCGCAAGGAATGGTGCATGCCGGC
ATGCCGCCCTTTCGTCTTCAAGAATTAATTCCCAATTCCCCAGGCATCAAATAAAACGAAAGGCTCAGTC
GAAAGACTGGGCCTTTCGTTTTATCTGTTGTTTGTCGGTGAACGCTCTCCTGAGTAGGACAAATCCGCCG
GGAGCGGATTTGAACGTTGCGAAGCAACGGCCCGGAGGGTGGCGGGCAGGACGCCCGCCATAAACTGCCA
GGAATTAATTCCCCAGGCATCAAATAAAACGAAAGGCTCAGTCGAAAGACTGGGCCTTTCGTTTTATCTG
TTGTTTGTCGGTGAACGCTCTCCTGAGTAGGACAAATCCGCCGGGAGCGGATTTGAACGTTGCGAAGCAA
CGGCCCGGAGGGTGGCGGGCAGGACGCCCGCCATAAACTGCCAGGAATTAATTCCCCAGGCATCAAATAA
AACGAAAGGCTCAGTCGAAAGACTGGGCCTTTCGTTTTATCTGTTGTTTGTCGGTGAACGCTCTCCTGAG
TAGGACAAATCCGCCGGGAGCGGATTTGAACGTTGCGAAGCAACGGCCCGGAGGGTGGCGGGCAGGACGC
CCGCCATAAACTGCCAGGAATTAATTCCCCAGGCATCAAATAAAACGAAAGGCTCAGTCGAAAGACTGGG
CCTTTCGTTTTATCTGTTGTTTGTCGGTGAACGCTCTCCTGAGTAGGACAAATCCGCCGGGAGCGGATTT
GAACGTTGCGAAGCAACGGCCCGGAGGGTGGCGGGCAGGACGCCCGCCATAAACTGCCAGGAATTAATTC
CCCAGGCATCAAATAAAACGAAAGGCTCAGTCGAAAGACTGGGCCTTTCGTTTTATCTGTTGTTTGTCGG
TGAACGCTCTCCTGAGTAGGACAAATCCGCCGGGAGCGGATTTGAACGTTGCGAAGCAACGGCCCGGAGG
GTGGCGGGCAGGACGCCCGCCATAAACTGCCAGGAATTGGGGATCGGAATTAATTCCCGGTTTAAACCGG
GGATCTCGATCCCGCGAAATTAATACGACTCACTATAGG
Features (pLannotate 1.2.2; 25 found; start..end, strand, type, name):
      1..25      +  protein_bind   lac operator: The lac repressor binds to the lac operator to inhibit transcription in E. coli. This inhibition can be relieved by adding lactose or isopropyl-β-D-thiogalactopyranoside (IPTG). lac repressor encoded by lacI
     40..62      +  RBS            RBS: efficient ribosome binding site from bacteriophage T7 gene 10 (Olins and Rangwala, 1989)
     74..421     +  CDS            H2B11_XENLA (fragment): Experimental evidence at protein level: Swiss-Prot protein existence level 1. Core component of nucleosome. Nucleosomes wrap and compact DNA into chromatin, limiting DNA accessibility to the cellular machineries which require DNA as a template. Histones thereby play a central role in transcription regulation, DNA repair, DNA replication and chromosomal stability. DNA accessibility is regulated via a complex set of post-translational modifications of histones, also called histone code, and nucleosome remodeling. From Xenopus laevis (African clawed frog).
    413..1006    +  CDS            Mxe GyrA intein: modified GyrA intein (Southworth et al., 1999); Mycobacterium xenopi gyrA; N-terminal cleavage of this intein can be induced by thiols.
   1037..1192    +  CDS            CBD: chitin binding domain from chitinase A1 (Watanabe et al., 1994); Bacillus circulans chiA
   1214..1263    +  CDS            SET1 (fragment): solubility-enhancement tag derived from T7 phage gene 10B
   1271..1318    +  terminator     T7 terminator: transcription terminator for bacteriophage T7 RNA polymerase
   1378..1482    +  promoter       AmpR promoter: bla
   1483..2343    +  CDS            AmpR: β-lactamase; bla; confers resistance to ampicillin, carbenicillin, and related antibiotics
   2385..2898    -  rep_origin     M13 ori (sequence partly withheld): M13 bacteriophage origin of replication; arrow indicates direction of (+) strand synthesis
   3009..3597    +  rep_origin     ori: high-copy-number ColE1/pMB1/pBR322/pUC origin of replication
   3774..3864    -  misc_feature   bom (fragment): basis of mobility region from pBR322
   3966..4157    -  CDS            rop: Rop protein, which maintains plasmids at low copy number; rop
   4198..4308    +  CDS            mbeC (fragment): MBEC_ECOLX - Experimental evidence at protein level: Swiss-Prot protein existence level 1. Required for efficient mobilization of ColE1 plasmid and is thus essential to promote the specific transfer of the plasmid during conjugation. Probably functions by inducing DNA bending, helping the MbeA relaxase to melt the DNA around the nic site and cleave the phosphodiester bond. Binds specifically double-stranded DNA (dsDNA) containing the ColE1 oriT but does not recognize the inverted repeat (IR). From Escherichia coli.
   4343..4665    -  CDS            TcR (fragment): tetracycline efflux protein; tet; confers resistance to tetracycline
   4680..4701    -  protein_bind   CAP binding site: CAP binding activates transcription in the presence of cAMP. E. coli catabolite activator protein
   4714..5796    -  CDS            lacI: lac repressor; lacI; The lac repressor binds to the lac operator to inhibit transcription in E. coli. This inhibition can be relieved by adding lactose or isopropyl-β-D-thiogalactopyranoside (IPTG).
   5797..5874    -  promoter       lacI promoter: lacI
   5882..5975    -  CDS            TcR (fragment): tetracycline efflux protein; tet; confers resistance to tetracycline
   6027..6113    +  terminator     rrnB T1 terminator: Escherichia coli rrnB; transcription terminator T1 from the E. coli rrnB gene
   6210..6296    +  terminator     rrnB T1 terminator: Escherichia coli rrnB; transcription terminator T1 from the E. coli rrnB gene
   6393..6479    +  terminator     rrnB T1 terminator: Escherichia coli rrnB; transcription terminator T1 from the E. coli rrnB gene
   6576..6662    +  terminator     rrnB T1 terminator: Escherichia coli rrnB; transcription terminator T1 from the E. coli rrnB gene
   6759..6845    +  terminator     rrnB T1 terminator: Escherichia coli rrnB; transcription terminator T1 from the E. coli rrnB gene
   6980..6998    +  promoter       T7 promoter: promoter for bacteriophage T7 RNA polymerase
