[The description below was written by a language model from this plasmid's Addgene catalogue record and pLannotate feature annotations shown in this document.]
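Description:
pTXB1-H2B(1-114)_wt is a bacterial expression plasmid of about 7 kb built on the pTXB1 intein-fusion backbone. It produces an N-terminal fragment of Xenopus laevis histone H2B, residues 1-114, joined at its C-terminus to the Mycobacterium xenopi GyrA intein and a chitin binding domain from Bacillus circulans chitinase A1. Transcription runs from a T7 promoter with an adjacent lac operator, followed by the T7 gene 10 ribosome binding site, and ends at a T7 terminator. A plasmid-borne lacI gene supplies repressor, so expression is IPTG-inducible in E. coli hosts that provide T7 RNA polymerase. A tandem array of five rrnB T1 terminators lies upstream of the T7 promoter, presumably insulating the cassette from read-through transcription. The plasmid replicates from a ColE1/pMB1-type origin accompanied by the rop gene, is selected with ampicillin through β-lactamase, and also carries an M13 phage origin. Short tetracycline-resistance, bom and mbeC fragments are backbone remnants and are not expected to be functional.

The chitin binding domain lets the fusion be captured on chitin resin. Thiols then induce cleavage at the N-terminal junction of the modified GyrA intein. According to the record, the released H2B fragment can be derivatized with MESNa, which in this type of system yields a C-terminal thioester suitable for ligation to a synthetic or modified C-terminal peptide. This fits the associated work on the structural basis of H2B deubiquitination, although the record does not describe the exact downstream chemistry. The two annotated full sequences, one from the depositor and one from repository sequencing, differ by two nucleotides in length and in their start coordinate, but they show the same set of features.
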