Addgene plasmid #118252: pTXB1-H2B(1-114)_wt
Purpose: Bacterial expression plasmid encoding X. laevis H2B residues 1-114 as a chimeric fusion to GyrA intein with chitin binding domain at the C-terminus. H2B fragment can be derivatized using MESNa
Depositing lab: Cynthia Wolberger. Depositing organization: Johns Hopkins University and School of Medicine. Publication: Structural basis for histone H2B deubiquitination by the SAGA DUB module. Morgan MT, Haj-Yahya M, Ringel AE, Bandi P, Brik A, Wolberger C. Science. 2016 Feb 12;351(6274):725-8. doi: 10.1126/science.aac5681. PubMed 26912860.
Backbone
  Vector backbone: pTXB1
  Backbone manufacturer: NEB
  Backbone size w/o insert (bp): 6706
  Total vector size (bp): 6998
  Vector type: Bacterial Expression
Growth in bacteria
  Bacterial resistance: Ampicillin, 100 μg/mL
  Growth temperature: 37°C
  Growth strain: DH5alpha
  Copy number: Unknown
Gene/Insert
  Gene/Insert name: xlH2B(1-114) (alt name: Histone H2B N-terminal fragment)
  Species: X. laevis (frog)
  Insert size (bp): 342
  GenBank ID: AJ556871.1
  Promoter: T7
  Tag / fusion protein: Mxe-GyrA intein fused to chitin binding domain (C terminal on insert)
  Cloning method: Ligation Independent Cloning
  Sequencing primers: 5′ TAATACGACTCACTATAGGG
Terms and licenses: Academic/Nonprofit Terms; Industry Terms: Not Available to Industry
How to cite: pTXB1-H2B(1-114)_wt was a gift from Cynthia Wolberger (Addgene plasmid # 118252 ; http://n2t.net/addgene:118252 ; RRID:Addgene_118252)
